Addgene plasmid #228028: *MtbCM-HiBiT-His
Purpose: Expresses secreted Mycobacterium tuberculosis (M. tb) chorismate mutase (CM) containing a C-terminal HiBiT sequence and His tag
Depositing lab: James Inglese. Depositing organization: National Center for Advancing Translational Sciences (NCATS). Publication: Active- and Allosteric-Site Cyclic Peptide Inhibitors of Secreted M. tuberculosis Chorismate Mutase. van Neer RHP, Dranchak PK, Aitha M, Liu L, Carlson EK, Jacobsen IE, Battaile K, Fang Y, Tao D, Rai G, Padia J, Lovell S, Suga H, Inglese J. ACS Infect Dis. 2025 Mar 14;11(3):703-714. doi: 10.1021/acsinfecdis.4c00798. Epub 2025 Feb 4. PubMed 39903128.
Backbone
  Vector backbone: pET21a (+)
  Backbone manufacturer: MilliporeSigma (Novagen)
  Backbone size w/o insert (bp): 5443
  Total vector size (bp): 6132
  Vector type: Bacterial Expression
Growth in bacteria
  Bacterial resistance: Ampicillin, 100 μg/mL
  Growth temperature: 37°C
  Growth strain: DH5alpha
  Copy number: Low Copy
Gene/Insert
  Gene/Insert name: Rv1885c Chorismate Mutase (alt names: *MtbCM – Secreted mycobacterium tuberculosis chorismate mutase; *MtCM; Rv1885c chorismate mutase [ Mycobacterium tuberculosis H37Rv ])
  Species: Mycobacterium tuberculosis H37Rv
  Insert size (bp): 714
  Entrez Gene: Rv1885c (a.k.a. Rv1885c, *MtCM)
  Promoter: T7 Promotor
  Tag / fusion protein: HiBiT Tag (C terminal on insert); 10xHis-tag with thrombin site (C terminal on insert)
  Cloning method: Restriction Enzyme; 5′ cloning site BamH1 (unknown if destroyed); 3′ cloning site Hind3 (unknown if destroyed)
  Sequencing primers: 5′ T7 promotor primer #69348-3; 3′ T7 terminator primer #69337-3
Resource information
  A portion of this plasmid was derived from a plasmid made by: We had Genscript prepare this plasmid by substituting the HiBIT sequence for the AviTag (Bio) in the MtbCM-Bio-His-pET1a+ plasmid (Addgene plasmid # 186027)
Terms and licenses: Academic/Nonprofit Terms; Industry Terms: Not Available to Industry
How to cite: *MtbCM-HiBiT-His was a gift from James Inglese (Addgene plasmid # 228028 ; http://n2t.net/addgene:228028 ; RRID:Addgene_228028)
