[The description below was written by a language model from this plasmid's Addgene catalogue record and pLannotate feature annotations shown in this document.]
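Description:
*MtbCM-HiBiT-His is a bacterial expression plasmid built on the pET21a(+) backbone for producing the secreted chorismate mutase of Mycobacterium tuberculosis H37Rv (Rv1885c) in E. coli. It is a 6,132 bp construct maintained through a pBR322-type ColE1 origin accompanied by the rop gene and bom region, consistent with its listing as low copy. Selection is by ampicillin through the β-lactamase gene. An f1 origin is also present, which allows single-stranded DNA production. The short tetracycline-resistance fragments in the annotation are non-functional remnants of the pBR322-derived backbone.

The insert was cloned between BamHI and HindIII sites and sits downstream of a T7 promoter with an adjacent lac operator, followed by the T7 gene 10 ribosome binding site and the T7 tag leader peptide that lies upstream of the cloning site in this vector. A plasmid-borne lacI gene supplies repressor, so transcription depends on T7 RNA polymerase from a suitable host and is inducible with IPTG. It ends at the T7 terminator.

The chorismate mutase coding region, which catalyses the rearrangement of chorismate to prephenate, carries C-terminal additions recorded as a HiBiT tag and a 10xHis tag with a thrombin site. The automated annotation detects the histidine tract (called as 9xHis) but does not label HiBiT or the thrombin site. It also marks a second short His fragment further downstream, probably the vector's own His-tag sequence, and whether that is translated cannot be judged from the table. HiBiT is a small peptide that complements a larger luciferase fragment to give luminescence, while the His tag supports metal-affinity purification. The plasmid was derived from an earlier AviTag version by swapping in HiBiT, and it is associated with work on cyclic peptide inhibitors of this enzyme.
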