Features (pLannotate 1.2.2; 21 found; start..end, strand, type, name):
     12..467     +  rep_origin     f1 ori (sequence partly withheld): f1 bacteriophage origin of replication; arrow indicates direction of (+) strand synthesis
    494..598     +  promoter       AmpR promoter: bla
    599..1459    +  CDS            AmpR: β-lactamase; bla; confers resistance to ampicillin, carbenicillin, and related antibiotics
   1630..2218    +  rep_origin     ori: high-copy-number ColE1/pMB1/pBR322/pUC origin of replication
   2404..2546    -  misc_feature   bom: basis of mobility region from pBR322
   2648..2839    -  CDS            rop: Rop protein, which maintains plasmids at low copy number; rop
   2856..3236    +  CDS            YPB1_ECOLX: Protein predicted: Swiss-Prot protein existence level 4. From Escherichia coli.
   3308..3599    -  CDS            TcR (fragment): tetracycline efflux protein; tet; confers resistance to tetracycline
   3614..3635    -  protein_bind   CAP binding site: CAP binding activates transcription in the presence of cAMP. E. coli catabolite activator protein
   3648..4730    -  CDS            lacI: lac repressor; lacI; The lac repressor binds to the lac operator to inhibit transcription in E. coli. This inhibition can be relieved by adding lactose or isopropyl-β-D-thiogalactopyranoside (IPTG).
   4731..4808    -  promoter       lacI promoter: lacI
   4816..5095    -  CDS            TcR (fragment): tetracycline efflux protein; tet; confers resistance to tetracycline
   5117..5135    +  promoter       T7 promoter: promoter for bacteriophage T7 RNA polymerase
   5136..5160    +  protein_bind   lac operator: The lac repressor binds to the lac operator to inhibit transcription in E. coli. This inhibition can be relieved by adding lactose or isopropyl-β-D-thiogalactopyranoside (IPTG). lac repressor encoded by lacI
   5175..5197    +  RBS            RBS: efficient ribosome binding site from bacteriophage T7 gene 10 (Olins and Rangwala, 1989)
   5205..5237    +  CDS            T7 tag (gene 10 leader): leader peptide from bacteriophage T7 gene 10 promotes efficient translation in E. coli
   5247..5843    +  CDS            SCMU_MYCTU: Experimental evidence at protein level: Swiss-Prot protein existence level 1. Catalyzes the Claisen rearrangement of chorismate to prephenate. May play some role in the pathogenicity. From Mycobacterium tuberculosis (strain ATCC 25618 / H37Rv).
   5913..5939    +  CDS            9xHis: 9xHis affinity tag
   5976..5993    +  CDS            9xHis (fragment): 9xHis affinity tag
   6003..6052    +  CDS            SET1 (fragment): solubility-enhancement tag derived from T7 phage gene 10B
   6060..6107    +  terminator     T7 terminator: transcription terminator for bacteriophage T7 RNA polymerase
>Addgene plasmid #228028 | *MtbCM-HiBiT-His | addgene full sequence | sequence record 451757 | Addgene NGS Result
TGGCGAATGGG
[124 nt withheld, positions 12-135]
C
[91 nt withheld, positions 137-227]
A
[49 nt withheld, positions 229-277]
CCTTTGACGTTGGAGTCCACGTTCTTT
[37 nt withheld, positions 305-341]
ACCCTATCTCGGTCTATTCTTTTGATTTATAAGGGATTTTGCCGATTTCGGCCTATTGGTTAAAAAATGA
GCTGATTTAACAAAAATTTAACGCGAATTTTAACAAAATATTAACGTTTACAATTTCAGGTGGCACTTTT
CGGGGAAATGTGCGCGGAACCCCTATTTGTTTATTTTTCTAAATACATTCAAATATGTATCCGCTCATGA
GACAATAACCCTGATAAATGCTTCAATAATATTGAAAAAGGAAGAGTATGAGTATTCAACATTTCCGTGT
CGCCCTTATTCCCTTTTTTGCGGCATTTTGCCTTCCTGTTTTTGCTCACCCAGAAACGCTGGTGAAAGTA
AAAGATGCTGAAGATCAGTTGGGTGCACGAGTGGGTTACATCGAACTGGATCTCAACAGCGGTAAGATCC
TTGAGAGTTTTCGCCCCGAAGAACGTTTTCCAATGATGAGCACTTTTAAAGTTCTGCTATGTGGCGCGGT
ATTATCCCGTATTGACGCCGGGCAAGAGCAACTCGGTCGCCGCATACACTATTCTCAGAATGACTTGGTT
GAGTACTCACCAGTCACAGAAAAGCATCTTACGGATGGCATGACAGTAAGAGAATTATGCAGTGCTGCCA
TAACCATGAGTGATAACACTGCGGCCAACTTACTTCTGACAACGATCGGAGGACCGAAGGAGCTAACCGC
TTTTTTGCACAACATGGGGGATCATGTAACTCGCCTTGATCGTTGGGAACCGGAGCTGAATGAAGCCATA
CCAAACGACGAGCGTGACACCACGATGCCTGCAGCAATGGCAACAACGTTGCGCAAACTATTAACTGGCG
AACTACTTACTCTAGCTTCCCGGCAACAATTAATAGACTGGATGGAGGCGGATAAAGTTGCAGGACCACT
TCTGCGCTCGGCCCTTCCGGCTGGCTGGTTTATTGCTGATAAATCTGGAGCCGGTGAGCGTGGGTCTCGC
GGTATCATTGCAGCACTGGGGCCAGATGGTAAGCCCTCCCGTATCGTAGTTATCTACACGACGGGGAGTC
AGGCAACTATGGATGAACGAAATAGACAGATCGCTGAGATAGGTGCCTCACTGATTAAGCATTGGTAACT
GTCAGACCAAGTTTACTCATATATACTTTAGATTGATTTAAAACTTCATTTTTAATTTAAAAGGATCTAG
GTGAAGATCCTTTTTGATAATCTCATGACCAAAATCCCTTAACGTGAGTTTTCGTTCCACTGAGCGTCAG
ACCCCGTAGAAAAGATCAAAGGATCTTCTTGAGATCCTTTTTTTCTGCGCGTAATCTGCTGCTTGCAAAC
AAAAAAACCACCGCTACCAGCGGTGGTTTGTTTGCCGGATCAAGAGCTACCAACTCTTTTTCCGAAGGTA
ACTGGCTTCAGCAGAGCGCAGATACCAAATACTGTCCTTCTAGTGTAGCCGTAGTTAGGCCACCACTTCA
AGAACTCTGTAGCACCGCCTACATACCTCGCTCTGCTAATCCTGTTACCAGTGGCTGCTGCCAGTGGCGA
TAAGTCGTGTCTTACCGGGTTGGACTCAAGACGATAGTTACCGGATAAGGCGCAGCGGTCGGGCTGAACG
GGGGGTTCGTGCACACAGCCCAGCTTGGAGCGAACGACCTACACCGAACTGAGATACCTACAGCGTGAGC
TATGAGAAAGCGCCACGCTTCCCGAAGGGAGAAAGGCGGACAGGTATCCGGTAAGCGGCAGGGTCGGAAC
AGGAGAGCGCACGAGGGAGCTTCCAGGGGGAAACGCCTGGTATCTTTATAGTCCTGTCGGGTTTCGCCAC
CTCTGACTTGAGCGTCGATTTTTGTGATGCTCGTCAGGGGGGCGGAGCCTATGGAAAAACGCCAGCAACG
CGGCCTTTTTACGGTTCCTGGCCTTTTGCTGGCCTTTTGCTCACATGTTCTTTCCTGCGTTATCCCCTGA
TTCTGTGGATAACCGTATTACCGCCTTTGAGTGAGCTGATACCGCTCGCCGCAGCCGAACGACCGAGCGC
AGCGAGTCAGTGAGCGAGGAAGCGGAAGAGCGCCTGATGCGGTATTTTCTCCTTACGCATCTGTGCGGTA
TTTCACACCGCATATATGGTGCACTCTCAGTACAATCTGCTCTGATGCCGCATAGTTAAGCCAGTATACA
CTCCGCTATCGCTACGTGACTGGGTCATGGCTGCGCCCCGACACCCGCCAACACCCGCTGACGCGCCCTG
ACGGGCTTGTCTGCTCCCGGCATCCGCTTACAGACAAGCTGTGACCGTCTCCGGGAGCTGCATGTGTCAG
AGGTTTTCACCGTCATCACCGAAACGCGCGAGGCAGCTGCGGTAAAGCTCATCAGCGTGGTCGTGAAGCG
ATTCACAGATGTCTGCCTGTTCATCCGCGTCCAGCTCGTTGAGTTTCTCCAGAAGCGTTAATGTCTGGCT
TCTGATAAAGCGGGCCATGTTAAGGGCGGTTTTTTCCTGTTTGGTCACTGATGCCTCCGTGTAAGGGGGA
TTTCTGTTCATGGGGGTAATGATACCGATGAAACGAGAGAGGATGCTCACGATACGGGTTACTGATGATG
AACATGCCCGGTTACTGGAACGTTGTGAGGGTAAACAACTGGCGGTATGGATGCGGCGGGACCAGAGAAA
AATCACTCAGGGTCAATGCCAGCGCTTCGTTAATACAGATGTAGGTGTTCCACAGGGTAGCCAGCAGCAT
CCTGCGATGCAGATCCGGAACATAATGGTGCAGGGCGCTGACTTCCGCGTTTCCAGACTTTACGAAACAC
GGAAACCGAAGACCATTCATGTTGTTGCTCAGGTCGCAGACGTTTTGCAGCAGCAGTCGCTTCACGTTCG
CTCGCGTATCGGTGATTCATTCTGCTAACCAGTAAGGCAACCCCGCCAGCCTAGCCGGGTCCTCAACGAC
AGGAGCACGATCATGCGCACCCGTGGGGCCGCCATGCCGGCGATAATGGCCTGCTTCTCGCCGAAACGTT
TGGTGGCGGGACCAGTGACGAAGGCTTGAGCGAGGGCGTGCAAGATTCCGAATACCGCAAGCGACAGGCC
GATCATCGTCGCGCTCCAGCGAAAGCGGTCCTCGCCGAAAATGACCCAGAGCGCTGCCGGCACCTGTCCT
ACGAGTTGCATGATAAAGAAGACAGTCATAAGTGCGGCGACGATAGTCATGCCCCGCGCCCACCGGAAGG
AGCTGACTGGGTTGAAGGCTCTCAAGGGCATCGGTCGAGATCCCGGTGCCTAATGAGTGAGCTAACTTAC
ATTAATTGCGTTGCGCTCACTGCCCGCTTTCCAGTCGGGAAACCTGTCGTGCCAGCTGCATTAATGAATC
GGCCAACGCGCGGGGAGAGGCGGTTTGCGTATTGGGCGCCAGGGTGGTTTTTCTTTTCACCAGTGAGACG
GGCAACAGCTGATTGCCCTTCACCGCCTGGCCCTGAGAGAGTTGCAGCAAGCGGTCCACGCTGGTTTGCC
CCAGCAGGCGAAAATCCTGTTTGATGGTGGTTAACGGCGGGATATAACATGAGCTGTCTTCGGTATCGTC
GTATCCCACTACCGAGATATCCGCACCAACGCGCAGCCCGGACTCGGTAATGGCGCGCATTGCGCCCAGC
GCCATCTGATCGTTGGCAACCAGCATCGCAGTGGGAACGATGCCCTCATTCAGCATTTGCATGGTTTGTT
GAAAACCGGACATGGCACTCCAGTCGCCTTCCCGTTCCGCTATCGGCTGAATTTGATTGCGAGTGAGATA
TTTATGCCAGCCAGCCAGACGCAGACGCGCCGAGACAGAACTTAATGGGCCCGCTAACAGCGCGATTTGC
TGGTGACCCAATGCGACCAGATGCTCCACGCCCAGTCGCGTACCGTCTTCATGGGAGAAAATAATACTGT
TGATGGGTGTCTGGTCAGAGACATCAAGAAATAACGCCGGAACATTAGTGCAGGCAGCTTCCACAGCAAT
GGCATCCTGGTCATCCAGCGGATAGTTAATGATCAGCCCACTGACGCGTTGCGCGAGAAGATTGTGCACC
GCCGCTTTACAGGCTTCGACGCCGCTTCGTTCTACCATCGACACCACCACGCTGGCACCCAGTTGATCGG
CGCGAGATTTAATCGCCGCGACAATTTGCGACGGCGCGTGCAGGGCCAGACTGGAGGTGGCAACGCCAAT
CAGCAACGACTGTTTGCCCGCCAGTTGTTGTGCCACGCGGTTGGGAATGTAATTCAGCTCCGCCATCGCC
GCTTCCACTTTTTCCCGCGTTTTCGCAGAAACGTGGCTGGCCTGGTTCACCACGCGGGAAACGGTCTGAT
AAGAGACACCGGCATACTCTGCGACATCGTATAACGTTACTGGTTTCACATTCACCACCCTGAATTGACT
CTCTTCCGGGCGCTATCATGCCATACCGCGAAAGGTTTTGCGCCATTCGATGGTGTCCGGGATCTCGACG
CTCTCCCTTATGCGACTCCTGCATTAGGAAGCAGCCCAGTAGTAGGTTGAGGCCGTTGAGCACCGCCGCC
GCAAGGAATGGTGCATGCAAGGAGATGGCGCCCAACAGTCCCCCGGCCACGGGGCCTGCCACCATACCCA
CGCCGAAACAAGCGCTCATGAGCCCGAAGTGGCGAGCCCGATCTTCCCCATCGGTGATGTCGGCGATATA
GGCGCCAGCAACCGCACCTGTGGCGCCGGTGATGCCGGCCACGATGCGTCCGGCGTAGAGGATCGAGATC
TCGATCCCGCGAAATTAATACGACTCACTATAGGGGAATTGTGAGCGGATAACAATTCCCCTCTAGAAAT
AATTTTGTTTAACTTTAAGAAGGAGATATACATATGGCTAGCATGACTGGTGGACAGCAAATGGGTCGCG
GATCCATGCTGACCCGTCCGCGTGAAATCTACCTGGCTACCGCGGTTTCTATCGGTATCCTGCTGTCTCT
GATCGCTCCGCTGGGTCCGCCGCTGGCGCGTGCGGACGGCACCTCTCAGCTGGCGGAACTGGTTGACGCG
GCTGCGGAACGTCTGGAAGTTGCGGACCCGGTGGCTGCGTTCAAATGGCGTGCGCAGCTGCCGATCGAAG
ATTCTGGTCGTGTTGAACAGCAGCTGGCGAAACTGGGTGAAGATGCGCGTTCTCAGCACATCGACCCGGA
CTACGTTACCCGTGTTTTCGACGACCAGATCCGTGCTACCGAAGCGATCGAATACTCTCGTTTCTCTGAC
TGGAAACTGAACCCGGCGTCTGCACCGCCGGAACCGCCGGACCTGAGCGCGTCCCGCTCCGCGATCGACT
CTCTGAACAACCGTATGCTGTCTCAGATCTGGTCTCACTGGTCTCTGCTGTCTGCGCCGTCTTGCGCGGC
TCAGCTGGACCGTGCAAAACGCGACATCGTTCGTTCTCGCCACCTGGACTCTCTGTACCAGCGTGCGCTG
ACCACCGCGACCCAGTCTTATTGCCAGGCTCTGCCGCCGGCGGTGAGCGGCTGGCGTCTGTTTAAAAAGA
TTTCTTCCTCTGGTCTGGTTCCGCGTGGTTCTGCGGCGGGTCACCACCACCACCATCACCACCACCACCA
TGAGCTCTAATAAAAGCTTGCGGCCGCACTCGAGCACCACCACCACCACCACTGAGATCCGGCTGCTAAC
AAAGCCCGAAAGGAAGCTGAGTTGGCTGCTGCCACCGCTGAGCAATAACTAGCATAACCCCTTGGGGCCT
CTAAACGGGTCTTGAGGGGTTTTTTGCTGAAAGGAGGAACTATATCCGGAT
